Addgene plasmid #229288: pXTK051 [Con-Pro_tetA-v1-Broad_PartType5]
Purpose: XanthoMoClo Golden Gate Part Plasmid for cloning, contains Constitutive-Promoter_tetA-v1-Broad_PartType5
Depositing lab: Michael Springer. Depositing organization: Harvard Medical School. Publication: XanthoMoClo horizontal line A Robust Modular Cloning Genetic Toolkit for the Genera Xanthobacter and Roseixanthobacter. Soltysiak MPM, Ory ALH, Lee AD, Christophersen CE, Jalihal AP, Springer M. ACS Synth Biol. 2025 Apr 18;14(4):1173-1190. doi: 10.1021/acssynbio.4c00806. Epub 2025 Mar 13. PubMed 40080684.
Backbone
  Vector backbone: pXTK
  Vector type: Bacterial Expression
Growth in bacteria
  Bacterial resistance: Ampicillin, 100 μg/mL
  Growth temperature: 37°C
  Growth strain: DH5alpha
  Copy number: Low Copy
Gene/Insert
  Gene/Insert name: tetA-v1 Promoter (Broad) (alt name: Constitutive-Promoter_tetA-v1-Broad_PartType5)
  Species: Synthetic
  Cloning method: Restriction Enzyme; 5′ cloning site unknown (unknown if destroyed)
Terms and licenses: Academic/Nonprofit Terms; Industry Terms: Not Available to Industry
How to cite: pXTK051 [Con-Pro_tetA-v1-Broad_PartType5] was a gift from Michael Springer (Addgene plasmid # 229288 ; http://n2t.net/addgene:229288 ; RRID:Addgene_229288)
