[The description below was written by a language model from this plasmid's Addgene catalogue record and pLannotate feature annotations shown in this document.]
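Description:
pXTK051 [Con-Pro_tetA-v1-Broad_PartType5] is a small (about 1.8 kb) Golden Gate part plasmid from the XanthoMoClo toolkit, a modular cloning system built for genetic engineering of bacteria in the genera Xanthobacter and Roseixanthobacter. It is built on the pXTK backbone and catalogued as a bacterial expression vector, but its role is that of a storage and donor plasmid: it holds one standardized part in E. coli so that the part can be released and combined with others in hierarchical assemblies. The backbone is minimal, consisting of a ColE1/pMB1-family origin of replication and a TEM-type beta-lactamase gene (bla) driven by its own AmpR promoter and followed by the bacteriophage fd central terminator, giving ampicillin selection. The catalogue entry lists the plasmid as low copy, whereas the automated annotation labels the origin as the high-copy pUC/ColE1 type; the record does not resolve this difference.

The payload is a synthetic constitutive promoter, tetA-v1 (Broad), formatted as a Part Type 5 module. In the feature table it appears only as a short fragment matching the E. coli promoter of the tetracycline efflux protein gene, located between the origin and the ampicillin resistance cassette. No tet repressor gene is annotated, which fits its description as a constitutive rather than inducible element. The "Broad" label presumably refers to broad host range, but the record does not define it. The flanking restriction sites and overhangs that define Part Type 5 are not annotated or stated. The part is intended as a promoter module for building multi-part constructs within the XanthoMoClo scheme.
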