Features (pLannotate 1.2.2; 5 found; start..end, strand, type, name):
      1..589     +  rep_origin     ori: high-copy-number ColE1/pMB1/pBR322/pUC origin of replication
    620..639     +  promoter       tet promoter (fragment): E. coli promoter for tetracycline efflux protein gene
    749..840     +  promoter       AmpR promoter: bla
    841..1698    +  CDS            bla: BLAT_ECOLX - Experimental evidence at protein level: Swiss-Prot protein existence level 1. TEM-type are the most prevalent beta-lactamases in enterobacteria; they hydrolyze the beta-lactam bond in susceptible beta-lactam antibiotics, thus conferring resistance to penicillins and cephalosporins. TEM-3 and TEM-4 are capable of hydrolyzing cefotaxime and ceftazidime. TEM-5 is capable of hydrolyzing ceftazidime. TEM-6 is capable of hydrolyzing ceftazidime and aztreonam. TEM-8/CAZ-2, TEM- 16/CAZ-7 and TEM-24/CAZ-6 are markedly active against ceftazidime. IRT- 4 shows resistance to beta-lactamase in
   1705..1744    +  terminator     fd terminator: central terminator from bacteriophage fd (Otsuka and Kunisawa, 1982)
>Addgene plasmid #229288 | pXTK051 [Con-Pro_tetA-v1-Broad_PartType5] | addgene full sequence | sequence record 464679 | Addgene NGS Result
TTGAGATCCTTTTTTTCTGCGCGTAATCTGCTGCTTGCAAACAAAAAAACCACCGCTACCAGCGGTGGTT
TGTTTGCCGGATCAAGAGCTACCAACTCTTTTTCCGAAGGTAACTGGCTTCAGCAGAGCGCAGATACCAA
ATACTGTTCTTCTAGTGTAGCCGTAGTTAGGCCACCACTTCAAGAACTCTGTAGCACCGCCTACATACCT
CGCTCTGCTAATCCTGTTACCAGTGGCTGCTGCCAGTGGCGATAAGTCGTGTCTTACCGGGTTGGACTCA
AGACGATAGTTACCGGATAAGGCGCAGCGGTCGGGCTGAACGGGGGGTTCGTGCACACAGCCCAGCTTGG
AGCGAACGACCTACACCGAACTGAGATACCTACAGCGTGAGCTATGAGAAAGCGCCACGCTTCCCGAAGG
GAGAAAGGCGGACAGGTATCCGGTAAGCGGCAGGGTCGGAACAGGAGAGCGCACGAGGGAGCTTCCAGGG
GGAAACGCCTGGTATCTTTATAGTCCTGTCGGGTTTCGCCACCTCTGACTTGAGCGTCGATTTTTGTGAT
GCTCGTCAGGGGGGCGGAGCCTATGGAAAAACGCCAGCAACGCGAGTCGGTCTCTAACGTGACAGCTTAT
CATCGATAAACTGTAATGCGGTAGTTTATCACAGTTAAATTGCTAACGCAGTCAGGCACCGTGTTATGTG
AGACCAGAGTAGCCCGCCTAATGAGCGGGCTTTTTTTTAATTCCCCTATTTGTTTATTTTTCTAAATACA
TTCAAATATGTATCCGCTCATGAGACAATAACCCTGATAAATGCTTCAATAATATTGAAAAAGGAAGAGT
ATGAGCATTCAGCATTTTCGTGTGGCGCTGATTCCGTTTTTTGCGGCGTTTTGCCTGCCGGTGTTTGCGC
ATCCGGAAACCCTGGTGAAAGTGAAAGATGCGGAAGATCAACTGGGTGCGCGCGTGGGCTATATTGAACT
GGATCTGAACAGCGGCAAAATTCTGGAATCTTTTCGTCCGGAAGAACGTTTTCCGATGATGAGCACCTTT
AAAGTGCTGCTGTGCGGTGCGGTTCTGAGCCGTGTGGATGCGGGCCAGGAACAACTGGGCCGTCGTATTC
ATTATAGCCAGAACGATCTGGTGGAATATAGCCCGGTGACCGAAAAACATCTGACCGATGGCATGACCGT
GCGTGAACTGTGCAGCGCGGCGATTACCATGAGCGATAACACCGCGGCGAACCTGCTGCTGACGACCATT
GGCGGTCCGAAAGAACTGACCGCGTTTCTGCATAACATGGGCGATCATGTGACCCGTCTGGATCGTTGGG
AACCGGAACTGAACGAAGCGATTCCGAACGATGAACGTGATACCACCATGCCGGCAGCAATGGCGACCAC
CCTGCGTAAACTGCTGACGGGTGAGCTGCTGACCCTGGCAAGCCGCCAGCAACTGATTGATTGGATGGAA
GCGGATAAAGTGGCGGGTCCGCTGCTGCGTAGCGCGCTGCCGGCTGGCTGGTTTATTGCGGATAAAAGCG
GTGCGGGCGAACGTGGCAGCCGTGGCATTATTGCGGCGCTGGGCCCGGATGGTAAACCGAGCCGTATTGT
GGTGATTTATACCACCGGCAGCCAGGCGACGATGGATGAACGTAACCGTCAGATTGCGGAAATTGGCGCG
AGCCTGATTAAACATTGGTAAACCGATACAATTAAAGGCTCCTTTTGGAGCCTTTTTTTTTGGACGACCC
TTGTCAGATCAAAGGATCTTC
